>Addgene plasmid #148445 | pSUPERpuro-BglII-Hs4E-T_AC | addgene full sequence | sequence record 339302 | Addgene NGS Result
GAACGCTGACGTCATCAACCCGCTCCAAGGAATCGCGGGCCCAGTGTCACTAGGCGGGAACACCCAGCGC
GCGTGCGCCCTGGCAGGAAGATGGCTGTGAGGGACAGGGGAGTGGCGCCCTGCAATATTTGCATGTCGCT
ATGTGTTCTGGGAAATCACCATAAACGTGAAATGTCTTTGGATTTGGGAATCTTATAAGTTCTGTATGAG
ACCACAGATCCCCCGAACAAGATTATCGACCTATTCAAGAGATAGGTCGATAATCTTGTTCTTTTTAAGC
TTATCGATACCGTCGACCTCGAGTGTGTCAGTTAGGGTGTGGAAAGTCCCCAGGCTCCCCAGCAGGCAGA
AGTATGCAAAGCATGCATCTCAATTAGTCAGCAACCAGGTGTGGAAAGTCCCCAGGCTCCCCAGCAGGCA
GAAGTATGCAAAGCATGCATCTCAATTAGTCAGCAACCATAGTCCCGCCCCTAACTCCGCCCATCCCGCC
CCTAACTCCGCCCAGTTCCGCCCATTCTCCGCCCCATGGCTGACTAATTTTTTTTATTTATGCAGAGGCC
GAGGCCGCCTCGGCCTCTGAGCTATTCCAGAAGTAGTGAGGAGGCTTTTTTGGAGGCCTAGGCTTTTGCA
AAAAGCTAGCTTGCATGCCTGCAGGTCGGCCGCCACGACCGGTGCCGCCACCATCCCCTGACCCACGCCC
CTGACCCCTCACAAGGAGACGACCTTCCATGACCGAGTACAAGCCCACGGTGCGCCTCGCCACCCGCGAC
GACGTCCCCCGGGCCGTACGCACCCTCGCCGCCGCGTTCGCCGACTACCCCGCCACGCGCCACACCGTCG
ACCCGGACCGCCACATCGAGCGGGTCACCGAGCTGCAAGAACTCTTCCTCACGCGCGTCGGGCTCGACAT
CGGCAAGGTGTGGGTCGCGGACGACGGCGCCGCGGTGGCGGTCTGGACCACGCCGGAGAGCGTCGAAGCG
GGGGCGGTGTTCGCCGAGATCGGCCCGCGCATGGCCGAGTTGAGCGGTTCCCGGCTGGCCGCGCAGCAAC
AGATGGAAGGCCTCCTGGCGCCGCACCGGCCCAAGGAGCCCGCGTGGTTCCTGGCCACCGTCGGCGTCTC
GCCCGACCACCAGGGCAAGGGTCTGGGCAGCGCCGTCGTGCTCCCCGGAGTGGAGGCGGCCGAGCGCGCC
GGGGTGCCCGCCTTCCTGGAGACCTCCGCGCCCCGCAACCTCCCCTTCTACGAGCGGCTCGGCTTCACCG
TCACCGCCGACGTCGAGGTGCCCGAAGGACCGCGCACCTGGTGCATGACCCGCAAGCCCGGTGCCTGACG
CCCGCCCCACGACCCGCAGCGCCCGACCGAAAGGAGCGCACGACCCCATGGCTCCGACCGAAGCCACCCG
GGGCGGCCCCGCCGACCCCGCACCCGCCCCCGAGGCCCACCGACTCTAGAGGATCATAATCAGCCATACC
ACATTTGTAGAGGTTTTACTTGCTTTAAAAAACCTCCCACACCTCCCCCTGAACCTGAAACATAAAATGA
ATGCAATTGTTGTTGTTAACTTGTTTATTGCAGCTTATAATGGTTACAAATAAAGCAATAGCATCACAAA
TTTCACAAATAAAGCATTTTTTTCACTGCCTCGAGGGGGGGCCCGGTACCAGCTTTTGTTCCCTTTAGTG
AGGGTTAATTTCGAGCTTGGCGTAATCATGGTCATAGCTGTTTCCTGTGTGAAATTGTTATCCGCTCACA
ATTCCACACAACATACGAGCCGGAAGCATAAAGTGTAAAGCCTGGGGTGCCTAATGAGTGAGCTAACTCA
CATTAATTGCGTTGCGCTCACTGCCCGCTTTCCAGTCGGGAAACCTGTCGTGCCAGCTGCATTAATGAAT
CGGCCAACGCGCGGGGAGAGGCGGTTTGCGTATTGGGCGCTCTTCCGCTTCCTCGCTCACTGACTCGCTG
CGCTCGGTCGTTCGGCTGCGGCGAGCGGTATCAGCTCACTCAAAGGCGGTAATACGGTTATCCACAGAAT
CAGGGGATAACGCAGGAAAGAACATGTGAGCAAAAGGCCAGCAAAAGGCCAGGAACCGTAAAAAGGCCGC
GTTGCTGGCGTTTTTCCATAGGCTCCGCCCCCCTGACGAGCATCACAAAAATCGACGCTCAAGTCAGAGG
TGGCGAAACCCGACAGGACTATAAAGATACCAGGCGTTTCCCCCTGGAAGCTCCCTCGTGCGCTCTCCTG
TTCCGACCCTGCCGCTTACCGGATACCTGTCCGCCTTTCTCCCTTCGGGAAGCGTGGCGCTTTCTCATAG
CTCACGCTGTAGGTATCTCAGTTCGGTGTAGGTCGTTCGCTCCAAGCTGGGCTGTGTGCACGAACCCCCC
GTTCAGCCCGACCGCTGCGCCTTATCCGGTAACTATCGTCTTGAGTCCAACCCGGTAAGACACGACTTAT
CGCCACTGGCAGCAGCCACTGGTAACAGGATTAGCAGAGCGAGGTATGTAGGCGGTGCTACAGAGTTCTT
GAAGTGGTGGCCTAACTACGGCTACACTAGAAGAACAGTATTTGGTATCTGCGCTCTGCTGAAGCCAGTT
ACCTTCGGAAAAAGAGTTGGTAGCTCTTGATCCGGCAAACAAACCACCGCTGGTAGCGGTGGTTTTTTTG
TTTGCAAGCAGCAGATTACGCGCAGAAAAAAAGGATCTCAAGAAGATCCTTTGATCTTTTCTACGGGGTC
TGACGCTCAGTGGAACGAAAACTCACGTTAAGGGATTTTGGTCATGAGATTATCAAAAAGGATCTTCACC
TAGATCCTTTTAAATTAAAAATGAAGTTTTAAATCAATCTAAAGTATATATGAGTAAACTTGGTCTGACA
GTTACCAATGCTTAATCAGTGAGGCACCTATCTCAGCGATCTGTCTATTTCGTTCATCCATAGTTGCCTG
ACTCCCCGTCGTGTAGATAACTACGATACGGGAGGGCTTACCATCTGGCCCCAGTGCTGCAATGATACCG
CGAGACCCACGCTCACCGGCTCCAGATTTATCAGCAATAAACCAGCCAGCCGGAAGGGCCGAGCGCAGAA
GTGGTCCTGCAACTTTATCCGCCTCCATCCAGTCTATTAATTGTTGCCGGGAAGCTAGAGTAAGTAGTTC
GCCAGTTAATAGTTTGCGCAACGTTGTTGCCATTGCTACAGGCATCGTGGTGTCACGCTCGTCGTTTGGT
ATGGCTTCATTCAGCTCCGGTTCCCAACGATCAAGGCGAGTTACATGATCCCCCATGTTGTGCAAAAAAG
CGGTTAGCTCCTTCGGTCCTCCGATCGTTGTCAGAAGTAAGTTGGCCGCAGTGTTATCACTCATGGTTAT
GGCAGCACTGCATAATTCTCTTACTGTCATGCCATCCGTAAGATGCTTTTCTGTGACTGGTGAGTACTCA
ACCAAGTCATTCTGAGAATAGTGTATGCGGCGACCGAGTTGCTCTTGCCCGGCGTCAATACGGGATAATA
CCGCGCCACATAGCAGAACTTTAAAAGTGCTCATCATTGGAAAACGTTCTTCGGGGCGAAAACTCTCAAG
GATCTTACCGCTGTTGAGATCCAGTTCGATGTAACCCACTCGTGCACCCAACTGATCTTCAGCATCTTTT
ACTTTCACCAGCGTTTCTGGGTGAGCAAAAACAGGAAGGCAAAATGCCGCAAAAAAGGGAATAAGGGCGA
CACGGAAATGTTGAATACTCATACTCTTCCTTTTTCAATATTATTGAAGCATTTATCAGGGTTATTGTCT
CATGAGCGGATACATATTTGAATGTATTTAGAAAAATAAACAAATAGGGGTTCCGCGCACATTTCCCCGA
AAAGTGCCACCTAAATTGTAAGCGTTAATATTTTGTTAAAATTCGCGTTAAATTTTTGTTAAATCAGCTC
ATTTTTTAACCAATAGGCCGAAATCGGCAAAATCCCTTATAAATCAAAAGAATAGACCGAGATAGGGT
[37 nt withheld, positions 3989-4025]
AAAGAACGTGGACTCCAACGTCAAAGG
[49 nt withheld, positions 4053-4101]
T
[91 nt withheld, positions 4103-4193]
G
[124 nt withheld, positions 4195-4318]
CCCATTCGCCATTCAGGCTGCGCAACTGTTGGGAAGGGCGATCGGTGCGGGCCTCTTCGCTATTACGCCA
GCTGGCGAAAGGGGGATGTGCTGCAAGGCGATTAAGTTGGGTAACGCCAGGGTTTTCCCAGTCACGACGT
TGTAAAACGACGGCCAGTGAATTGTAATACGACTCACTATAGGGCGAATTGGAGCTCCACCGCGGTGGCG
GCCGCTCTAGAACTAGTGGATCCCCCGGGCTGCAGGAATTC
Features (pLannotate 1.2.2; 21 found; start..end, strand, type, name):
      1..215     +  promoter       H1 promoter: human H1 RNA promoter
    277..303     +  misc_feature   MCS (fragment): pBluescript multiple cloning site
    303..632     +  promoter       SV40 promoter: SV40 enhancer and early promoter
    638..658     -  misc_feature   MCS (fragment): pUC18/19 multiple cloning site
    729..1328    +  CDS            PuroR: puromycin N-acetyltransferase; pac from Streptomyces alboniger; confers resistance to puromycin
   1378..1443    +  CDS            dmpM (fragment): DMPM_STRAD - Protein inferred from homology: Swiss-Prot protein existence level 3. From Streptomyces alboniger.
   1452..1535    +  CDS            large T antigen (fragment): large T antigen from SV40 (simian virus 40)
   1558..1639    +  polyA_signal   SV40 poly(A) signal: SV40 polyadenylation signal
   1639..1660    +  misc_feature   MCS (fragment): pBluescript multiple cloning site
   1672..1690    -  promoter       T3 promoter: promoter for bacteriophage T3 RNA polymerase
   1735..1751    -  protein_bind   lac operator: The lac repressor binds to the lac operator to inhibit transcription in E. coli. This inhibition can be relieved by adding lactose or isopropyl-β-D-thiogalactopyranoside (IPTG). lac repressor encoded by lacI
   1759..1789    -  promoter       lac promoter: promoter for the E. coli lac operon
   1804..1825    -  protein_bind   CAP binding site: CAP binding activates transcription in the presence of cAMP. E. coli catabolite activator protein
   1838..1930    -  CDS            lacI (fragment): lac repressor; lacI; The lac repressor binds to the lac operator to inhibit transcription in E. coli. This inhibition can be relieved by adding lactose or isopropyl-β-D-thiogalactopyranoside (IPTG).
   2113..2701    -  rep_origin     ori: high-copy-number ColE1/pMB1/pBR322/pUC origin of replication
   2872..3732    -  CDS            AmpR: β-lactamase; bla; confers resistance to ampicillin, carbenicillin, and related antibiotics
   3733..3837    -  promoter       AmpR promoter: bla
   3890..4318    -  rep_origin     f1 ori (sequence partly withheld): f1 bacteriophage origin of replication; arrow indicates direction of (+) strand synthesis
   4323..4480    -  CDS            lacZα (fragment): LacZα fragment of β-galactosidase; lacZ fragment
   4483..4501    +  promoter       T7 promoter: promoter for bacteriophage T7 RNA polymerase
   4510..2       +  misc_feature   MCS (fragment) (across the origin): pBluescript multiple cloning site
