[The description below was written by a language model from this plasmid's Addgene catalogue record and pLannotate feature annotations shown in this document.]
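Description:
pSUPERpuro-BglII-Hs4E-T_AC is a 4,569 nt mammalian shRNA expression plasmid designed to knock down human 4E-T (EIF4ENIF1, also known as Clast4). The catalogue lists the backbone as unknown, but the name and the annotated features point to a pSUPER-type vector built on a pBluescript-like scaffold. These features include fragments of the pBluescript multiple cloning site, flanking T7 and T3 promoters, a lacZα remnant, lac promoter/operator elements and an f1 phage origin. In E. coli it is maintained at high copy from a ColE1/pUC-type origin and selected with ampicillin through the β-lactamase gene and its native promoter.

The functional payload is driven by the human H1 RNA promoter, an RNA polymerase III promoter commonly used to transcribe short hairpin RNAs with defined ends. The hairpin itself is not annotated in the feature table. It presumably lies in the short unannotated stretch between the H1 promoter and the adjacent polylinker fragment, and its target sequence and the cloning method are not recorded. Downstream is an independent selection cassette in which the SV40 enhancer/early promoter drives puromycin N-acetyltransferase, terminated by an SV40 polyadenylation signal. This allows enrichment or selection of transfected mammalian cells with puromycin. The small dmpM and large T antigen fragments flagged nearby are probably residual sequence carried along with the pac gene and the SV40 poly(A) region rather than functional elements.

The construct is intended for transfection into human cells to deplete endogenous 4E-T. The associated study examined mRNA silencing by miRISC and the CCR4-NOT complex. The annotated sequence is a repository full-plasmid sequencing result.
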