Addgene plasmid #148445: pSUPERpuro-BglII-Hs4E-T_AC
Purpose: Mammalian Expression of Hs4E-T-shRNA
Depositing lab: Elisa Izaurralde. Depositing organization: Max Planck Institute for Developmental Biology. Publication: miRISC and the CCR4-NOT complex silence mRNA targets independently of 43S ribosomal scanning. Kuzuoglu-Ozturk D, Bhandari D, Huntzinger E, Fauser M, Helms S, Izaurralde E. EMBO J. 2016 Jun 1;35(11):1186-203. doi: 10.15252/embj.201592901. Epub 2016 Mar 23. PubMed 27009120.
Backbone
  Vector backbone: Unknown
  Vector type: Mammalian Expression
Growth in bacteria
  Bacterial resistance: Ampicillin, 100 μg/mL
  Growth temperature: 37°C
  Growth strain: DH5alpha
  Copy number: High Copy
Gene/Insert
  Gene/Insert name: Hs4E-T-shRNA
  Species: H. sapiens (human)
  Entrez Gene: EIF4ENIF1 (a.k.a. 4E-T, Clast4)
  Cloning method: Unknown
Terms and licenses: Academic/Nonprofit Terms; Industry Terms: Not Available to Industry
Depositor comments: Plasmids from this collection were made available to the research community and donated after the lab closed. Please note that the sequence provided by the depositing laboratory may be theoretical/predicted or based on Sanger sequencing results. There may be discrepancies between sequencing results obtained by Addgene and the depositor sequence. If an Addgene verified sequence is not available, please contact before placing your order to request that our lab fully sequence the plasmid.
How to cite: pSUPERpuro-BglII-Hs4E-T_AC was a gift from Elisa Izaurralde (Addgene plasmid # 148445 ; http://n2t.net/addgene:148445 ; RRID:Addgene_148445)
